Addgene plasmid #16174: pENTR-PQBP1
Depositing lab: Huda Zoghbi. Depositing organization: Baylor College of Medicine. Publication: A protein-protein interaction network for human inherited ataxias and disorders of Purkinje cell degeneration. Lim J, Hao T, Shaw C, Patel AJ, Szabo G, Rual JF, Fisk CJ, Li N, Smolyar A, Hill DE, Barabasi AL, Vidal M, Zoghbi HY. Cell. 2006 May 19. 125(4):801-14. 10.1016/j.cell.2006.03.032 PubMed 16713569.
Backbone
  Vector backbone: pDONR223
  Backbone size w/o insert (bp): 5005
  Vector type: Mammalian Expression
Growth in bacteria
  Bacterial resistance: Spectinomycin, 50 μg/mL
  Growth temperature: 37°C
  Growth strain: DH5alpha
  Copy number: High Copy
Gene/Insert
  Gene/Insert name: Polyglutamine binding protein 1 (alt name: PQBP1)
  Species: H. sapiens (human)
  Insert size (bp): 795
  Entrez Gene: PQBP1 (a.k.a. MRX2, MRX55, MRXS3, MRXS8, NPW38, RENS1, SHS)
  Cloning method: Gateway Cloning; 5′ cloning site attP1 (destroyed during cloning); 3′ cloning site attP2 (destroyed during cloning)
  Sequencing primers: 5′ M13F; 3′ M13R
Terms and licenses: Academic/Nonprofit Terms; Industry Terms: Not Available to Industry
Depositor comments: Full-length human cDNAs were amplified using PCR primers and cloned into the pDONR223 "Donor" vector using the Gateway system as described (Rual et al., 2004), resulting in "Entry" clones. Reverse primers do not include stop codons. Forward primer: 5'-GGGGACAACTTTGTACAAAAAAGTTGGC ATGCCGCTGCCCGTTGCG-3'. Reverse primer: 5'-GGGGACAACTTTGTACAAGAAAGTTGG ATCCTGCTGCTTGGTTCGG-3'.
How to cite: pENTR-PQBP1 was a gift from Huda Zoghbi (Addgene plasmid # 16174 ; http://n2t.net/addgene:16174 ; RRID:Addgene_16174)
