[The description below was written by a language model from this plasmid's Addgene catalogue record.]
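Description:
pENTR-PQBP1 is a Gateway entry clone carrying the full-length human cDNA for polyglutamine binding protein 1 (PQBP1), an insert of about 795 bp, in the pDONR223 donor backbone (about 5 kb without insert). The open reading frame was amplified by PCR with primers bearing attB-type tails and recombined into the donor vector in a BP reaction. This consumes the attP1 and attP2 sites of pDONR223, so the insert in the resulting entry clone should be flanked by attL sites, as is standard for this system. The plasmid is maintained at high copy in standard E. coli cloning strains under spectinomycin selection, and M13 forward and reverse primer sites flank the insert for sequence verification. No feature table is provided, so the origin of replication and other backbone elements are not itemised in the record.

Although the catalogue lists the vector type as mammalian expression, the record names no promoter. An entry clone of this kind normally serves as a shuttle rather than an expression construct, with the PQBP1 coding sequence moved by LR recombination into destination vectors that supply the promoter, tags and host-specific elements. The reverse primer omits the stop codon, so the open reading frame is left open at its 3′ end and can be fused in frame to C-terminal tags or domains as well as N-terminal ones; a destination vector must therefore supply a downstream stop codon. The clone was generated as part of a set of human cDNAs used to map a protein–protein interaction network for inherited ataxias and Purkinje cell degeneration disorders. It is suited to producing PQBP1 fusion constructs for interaction assays or other expression studies.
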