>Addgene plasmid #16174 | pENTR-PQBP1 | addgene partial sequence | sequence record 22476 | M13F
TGCATATGATTTTATTTTGACTGATAGTGACCTGTTTCGTTGCAACAAATTGATGAGCAATGCTTTTTTA
TAATGCCAACTTTGTACAAAAAAGTTGGCATGCCGCTGCCCGTTGCGCTGCAGACCCGCTTGGCCAAGAG
AGGCATCCTCAAACATCTGGAGCCTGAACCAGAGGAAGAGATCATTGCCGAGGACTATGACGATGATCCT
GTGGACTACGAGGCCACCAGGTTGGAGGGCCTACCACCAAGCTGGTACAAGGTGTTCGACCCTTCCTGCG
GGCTCCCTTACTACTGGAATGCAGACACAGACCTTGTATCCTGGCTCTCCCCACATGACCCCAACTCCGT
GGTTACCAAATCGGCCAAGAAGCTCAGAAGCAGTAATGCAGATGCTGAAGAAAAGTTGGACCGGAGCCAT
GACAAGTCGGACAGGGGCCATGACAAGTCGGACCGCAGCCATGAGAAACTAGACAGGGGCCACGACAAGT
CAGACCGGGGCCACGACAAGTCTGACAGGGATCGAGAGCGTGGCTATGACAAGGTAGACAGAGAGAGAGA
GCGAGACAGGGAACGGGATCGGGACCGCGGGTATGACAAGGCAGACCGGGAAGAGGGCAAAGAACGGCGC
CACCATCGCCGGGAGGAGCTGGCTCCCTATCCCAAGAGCAAGAAGGCAGTAAGCCGAAAGGATGAAGAGT
TAGACCCCATGGACCCTAGCTCATACTCAGACGCCCCCCGGGGCACGTGGTCAACAGGACTCCCCAAGCG
GAATGAGGCAAGACTGGCGCTGACACCACAGCAGCTGGGCCCTCTCCAGC
